>Addgene plasmid #230106 | AiP12252 - pAAV-AiE0457m-minBG-SYFP2-WPRE3-BGHpA (Alias: CN2252) | addgene full sequence | sequence record 491910 | Addgene NGS Result
CCTGCAGGCAGCTGCGCGCTCGCTCGCTCACTGAGGCCGCCCGGGCGTCGGGCGACCTTTGGTCGCCCGG
CCTCAGTGAGCGAGCGAGCGCGCAGAGAGGGAGTGGCCAACTCCATCACTAGGGGTTCCTGCGGCCGCAC
GCGTACGGATGTCAAGTTAGGCAAAAGTTTCATATAAATGTGGTTAAAGTAATTCTAAAGTTTGTTTTTA
CATCACAGAACTGAGCAAATGAACAAATGTAATGATAACATTGGGAGCTGATTATTCTGAGCAAACAGCA
GAGAAATCCAAATCCAGACAGTTGGGGGGAAAGCCACAGCTACTCAGAAAACACACTGTGATGGAAAACA
ACCTACAGGTTATTATTAGACTAAAGAGACATAAAATTAGATATGCCACTTCCAGAGACTATAGGTTAGA
CGATAATATATGCTGAGTGAAGTGCCCTGTTTTGGTAACTGCAGTAAGGCTGTGTATCAGAATGTTCCTA
GCTACATATTTAGGTGTAAAGCAGAGTGAGTCAAAATATATTCCAGGGTTAAAAAAAAAAAAAACAATCT
TTACTTCTCTTTTCTTTAAACTAAATAATTTCAATTATTCTCCTATGTTTAGGGAGGAGCTCGGGCTGGG
CATAAAAGTCAGGGCAGAGCCATCTATTGCTTACATTTGCTTCTGGGATCCAGATCTTTCGAAGCTAGCG
CTACCGGTCGCCACCATGGTGAGCAAGGGCGAGGAGCTGTTCACCGGGGTGGTGCCCATCCTGGTCGAGC
TGGACGGCGACGTAAACGGCCACAAGTTCAGCGTGTCCGGCGAGGGCGAGGGCGATGCCACCTACGGCAA
GCTGACCCTGAAGCTGATCTGCACCACCGGCAAGCTGCCCGTGCCCTGGCCCACCCTCGTGACCACCCTG
GGCTACGGCGTGCAGTGCTTCGCCCGCTACCCCGACCACATGAAGCAGCACGACTTCTTCAAGTCCGCCA
TGCCCGAAGGCTACGTCCAGGAGCGCACCATCTTCTTCAAGGACGACGGCAACTACAAGACCCGCGCCGA
GGTGAAGTTCGAGGGCGACACCCTGGTGAACCGCATCGAGCTGAAGGGCATCGACTTCAAGGAGGACGGC
AACATCCTGGGGCACAAGCTGGAGTACAACTACAACAGCCACAACGTCTATATCACCGCCGACAAGCAGA
AGAACGGCATCAAGGCCAACTTCAAGATCCGCCACAACATCGAGGACGGCGGCGTGCAGCTCGCCGACCA
CTACCAGCAGAACACCCCCATCGGCGACGGCCCCGTGCTGCTGCCCGACAACCACTACCTGAGCTACCAG
TCCAAGCTGAGCAAAGACCCCAACGAGAAGCGCGATCACATGGTCCTGCTGGAGTTCGTGACCGCCGCCG
GGATCACTCTCGGCATGGACGAGCTGTACAAGTAAGTCGACGGCGCGCCGCGGCCGCGAATTCGATATCA
TAATCAACCTCTGGATTACAAAATTTGTGAAAGATTGACTGGTATTCTTAACTATGTTGCTCCTTTTACG
CTATGTGGATACGCTGCTTTAATGCCTTTGTATCATGCTATTGCTTCCCGTATGGCTTTCATTTTCTCCT
CCTTGTATAAATCCTGGTTAGTTCTTGCCACGGCGGAACTCATCGCCGCCTGCCTTGCCCGCTGCTGGAC
AGGGGCTCGGCTGTTGGGCACTGACAATTCCGTGGCTCGAGAGATCTTCGACTGTGCCTTCTAGTTGCCA
GCCATCTGTTGTTTGCCCCTCCCCCGTGCCTTCCTTGACCCTGGAAGGTGCCACTCCCACTGTCCTTTCC
TAATAAAATGAGGAAATTGCATCGCATTGTCTGAGTAGGTGTCATTCTATTCTGGGGGGTGGGGTGGGGC
AGGACAGCAAGGGGGAGGATTGGGAAGACAATAGCAGGCATGAGATCTCACGTGCGGACCGAGCGGCCGC
AGGAACCCCTAGTGATGGAGTTGGCCACTCCCTCTCTGCGCGCTCGCTCGCTCACTGAGGCCGGGCGACC
AAAGGTCGCCCGACGCCCGGGCTTTGCCCGGGCGGCCTCAGTGAGCGAGCGAGCGCGCAGCTGCCTGCAG
GGGCGCCTGATGCGGTATTTTCTCCTTACGCATCTGTGCGGTATTTCACACCGCATA
[95 nt withheld, positions 2158-2252]
T
[46 nt withheld, positions 2254-2299]
C
[141 nt withheld, positions 2301-2441]
CCTTTGACGTTGGAGTCCACGTTCTTT
[37 nt withheld, positions 2469-2505]
ACTCTATCTCGGGCTATTCTTTTGATTTATAAGGGATTTTGCCGATTTCGGTCTATTGGTTAAAAAATGA
GCTGATTTAACAAAAATTTAACGCGAATTTTAACAAAATATTAACGTTTACAATTTTATGGTGCACTCTC
AGTACAATCTGCTCTGATGCCGCATAGTTAAGCCAGCCCCGACACCCGCCAACACCCGCTGACGCGCCCT
GACGGGCTTGTCTGCTCCCGGCATCCGCTTACAGACAAGCTGTGACCGTCTCCGGGAGCTGCATGTGTCA
GAGGTTTTCACCGTCATCACCGAAACGCGCGAGACGAAAGGGCCTCGTGATACGCCTATTTTTATAGGTT
AATGTCATGATAATAATGGTTTCTTAGACGTCAGGTGGCACTTTTCGGGGAAATGTGCGCGGAACCCCTA
TTTGTTTATTTTTCTAAATACATTCAAATATGTATCCGCTCATGAGACAATAACCCTGATAAATGCTTCA
ATAATATTGAAAAAGGAAGAGTATGAGTATTCAACATTTCCGTGTCGCCCTTATTCCCTTTTTTGCGGCA
TTTTGCCTTCCTGTTTTTGCTCACCCAGAAACGCTGGTGAAAGTAAAAGATGCTGAAGATCAGTTGGGTG
CACGAGTGGGTTACATCGAACTGGATCTCAACAGCGGTAAGATCCTTGAGAGTTTTCGCCCCGAAGAACG
TTTTCCAATGATGAGCACTTTTAAAGTTCTGCTATGTGGCGCGGTATTATCCCGTATTGACGCCGGGCAA
GAGCAACTCGGTCGCCGCATACACTATTCTCAGAATGACTTGGTTGAGTACTCACCAGTCACAGAAAAGC
ATCTTACGGATGGCATGACAGTAAGAGAATTATGCAGTGCTGCCATAACCATGAGTGATAACACTGCGGC
CAACTTACTTCTGACAACGATCGGAGGACCGAAGGAGCTAACCGCTTTTTTGCACAACATGGGGGATCAT
GTAACTCGCCTTGATCGTTGGGAACCGGAGCTGAATGAAGCCATACCAAACGACGAGCGTGACACCACGA
TGCCTGTAGCAATGGCAACAACGTTGCGCAAACTATTAACTGGCGAACTACTTACTCTAGCTTCCCGGCA
ACAATTAATAGACTGGATGGAGGCGGATAAAGTTGCAGGACCACTTCTGCGCTCGGCCCTTCCGGCTGGC
TGGTTTATTGCTGATAAATCTGGAGCCGGTGAGCGTGGGTCTCGCGGTATCATTGCAGCACTGGGGCCAG
ATGGTAAGCCCTCCCGTATCGTAGTTATCTACACGACGGGGAGTCAGGCAACTATGGATGAACGAAATAG
ACAGATCGCTGAGATAGGTGCCTCACTGATTAAGCATTGGTAACTGTCAGACCAAGTTTACTCATATATA
CTTTAGATTGATTTAAAACTTCATTTTTAATTTAAAAGGATCTAGGTGAAGATCCTTTTTGATAATCTCA
TGACCAAAATCCCTTAACGTGAGTTTTCGTTCCACTGAGCGTCAGACCCCGTAGAAAAGATCAAAGGATC
TTCTTGAGATCCTTTTTTTCTGCGCGTAATCTGCTGCTTGCAAACAAAAAAACCACCGCTACCAGCGGTG
GTTTGTTTGCCGGATCAAGAGCTACCAACTCTTTTTCCGAAGGTAACTGGCTTCAGCAGAGCGCAGATAC
CAAATACTGTTCTTCTAGTGTAGCCGTAGTTAGGCCACCACTTCAAGAACTCTGTAGCACCGCCTACATA
CCTCGCTCTGCTAATCCTGTTACCAGTGGCTGCTGCCAGTGGCGATAAGTCGTGTCTTACCGGGTTGGAC
TCAAGACGATAGTTACCGGATAAGGCGCAGCGGTCGGGCTGAACGGGGGGTTCGTGCACACAGCCCAGCT
TGGAGCGAACGACCTACACCGAACTGAGATACCTACAGCGTGAGCTATGAGAAAGCGCCACGCTTCCCGA
AGGGAGAAAGGCGGACAGGTATCCGGTAAGCGGCAGGGTCGGAACAGGAGAGCGCACGAGGGAGCTTCCA
GGGGGAAACGCCTGGTATCTTTATAGTCCTGTCGGGTTTCGCCACCTCTGACTTGAGCGTCGATTTTTGT
GATGCTCGTCAGGGGGGCGGAGCCTATGGAAAAACGCCAGCAACGCGGCCTTTTTACGGTTCCTGGCCTT
TTGCTGGCCTTTTGCTCACATGT
Features (pLannotate 1.2.2; 14 found; start..end, strand, type, name):
     12..39      +  repeat_region  AAV2 ITR (fragment): inverted terminal repeat of adeno-associated virus serotype 2 inverted
     68..95      +  repeat_region  AAV2 ITR (fragment): inverted terminal repeat of adeno-associated virus serotype 2 inverted
    716..1432    +  CDS            SYFP2: SYFP2 is a basic (constitutively fluorescent) yellow fluorescent protein published in 2006, derived from Aequorea victoria. It is reported to be a very rapidly-maturing monomer with moderate acid sensitivity.
   1472..1629    +  misc_feature   WPRE (fragment): woodchuck hepatitis virus posttranscriptional regulatory element
   1635..1715    +  misc_feature   WPRE (fragment): woodchuck hepatitis virus posttranscriptional regulatory element
   1732..1843    +  polyA_signal   bGH poly(A) signal: bovine growth hormone polyadenylation signal
   1961..2101    +  repeat_region  AAV2 ITR: inverted terminal repeat of adeno-associated virus serotype 2 inverted
   2106..2157    -  misc_feature   bom (fragment): basis of mobility region from pBR322
   2176..2631    +  rep_origin     f1 ori (sequence partly withheld): f1 bacteriophage origin of replication; arrow indicates direction of (+) strand synthesis
   2632..2681    -  misc_feature   bom (fragment): basis of mobility region from pBR322
   2783..2818    -  CDS            rop (fragment): Rop protein, which maintains plasmids at low copy number; rop
   2913..3017    +  promoter       AmpR promoter: bla
   3018..3878    +  CDS            AmpR: β-lactamase; bla; confers resistance to ampicillin, carbenicillin, and related antibiotics
   4049..4637    +  rep_origin     ori: high-copy-number ColE1/pMB1/pBR322/pUC origin of replication
