[The description below was written by a language model from this plasmid's Addgene catalogue record and pLannotate feature annotations shown in this document.]
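Description:
AiP12252 - pAAV-AiE0457m-minBG-SYFP2-WPRE3-BGHpA (alias CN2252) is a 4,698 nt AAV transfer plasmid built on a pAAV2 backbone, intended for packaging a recombinant adeno-associated virus genome that reports enhancer activity in the brain. In bacteria it is maintained through a high-copy ColE1/pUC-type origin and selected with ampicillin via the β-lactamase gene and its own promoter. An f1 phage origin and short remnants of pBR322 bom and rop sequences are also present in the backbone. The expression cassette sits between AAV2 inverted terminal repeats, the cis elements needed for replication and encapsidation of the vector genome. The annotation detects one ITR in full and the other only as short fragments, which may reflect the difficulty of sequencing or annotating these repeats rather than a real truncation.

The payload is an enhancer-reporter cassette. AiE0457m, a candidate enhancer sequence, is placed upstream of minBG, a minimal promoter (by its name, a minimal beta-globin promoter) that gives little expression alone, so transcription depends largely on the enhancer's cell-type-restricted activity. Neither element is annotated in the feature table, but both presumably occupy the unannotated region between the left ITR and the coding sequence. They drive SYFP2, a rapidly maturing monomeric yellow fluorescent protein derived from Aequorea victoria. Downstream, WPRE3, a shortened woodchuck hepatitis virus posttranscriptional element that appears as two WPRE fragments, enhances transcript expression while saving packaging space, and the bovine growth hormone polyadenylation signal terminates the message. The construct is used to label specific brain cell populations by AAV delivery, though the record does not state which populations AiE0457m targets.
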