Addgene plasmid #230106: AiP12252 - pAAV-AiE0457m-minBG-SYFP2-WPRE3-BGHpA (Alias: CN2252)
Purpose: AiE0457m is an enhancer sequence, designed to drive AAV-mediated transgene expression in specific populations of brain cells
Depositing lab: Allen Institute for Brain Science & Boaz Levi. Depositing organization: Allen Institute. Publication: A suite of enhancer AAVs and transgenic mouse lines for genetic access to cortical cell types. Ben-Simon Y, Hooper M, Narayan S, Daigle TL, Dwivedi D, Way SW, Oster A, Stafford DA, Mich JK, Taormina MJ, Martinez RA, Opitz-Araya X, Roth JR, Alexander JR, Allen S, Amster A, Arbuckle J, Ayala A, Baker PM, Bakken TE, Barcelli T, Barta S, Bendrick J, Bertagnolli D, Bielstein C, Bishwakarma P, Bowlus J, Boyer G, Brouner K, Casian B, Casper T, Chakka AB, Chakrabarty R, Chance RK, Chavan S, Clark M, Colbert K, Collman F, Daniel S, Departee M, DiValentin P, Donadio N, Dotson N, Egdorf T, Fliss T, Gabitto M, Garcia J, Gary A, Gasperini M, Gloe J, Goldy J, Gore BB, Graybuck L, Greisman N, Haeseleer F, Halterman C, Haradon Z, Hastings SD, Helback O, Ho W, Hockemeyer D, Huang C, Huff S, Hunker A, Johansen N, Jones D, Juneau Z, Kalmbach B, Kannan M, Khem S, Kussick E, Kutsal R, Larsen R, Lee C, Lee AY, Leibly M, Lenz GH, Li S, Liang E, Lusk N, Madigan Z, Malloy J, Malone J, McCue R, Melchor J, Mollenkopf T, Moosman S, Morin E, Newman D, Ng L, Ngo K, Omstead V, Otto S, Oyama A, Pena N, Pham T, Phillips E, Pom CA, Potekhina L, Ransford S, Ray PL, Rette D, Reynoldson C, Rimorin C, Rocha D, Ruiz A, Sanchez REA, Sawyer L, Sedeno-Cortes A, Sevigny JP, Shapovalova N, Shepard N, Shulga L, Sigler AR, Siverts L, Soliman S, Somasundaram S, Staats B, Stewart K, Szelenyi E, Tieu M, Trader C, Tran A, van Velthoven CTJ, Walker M, Wang Y, Weed N, Wirthlin M, Wood T, Wynalda B, Yao Z, Zhou T, Ariza J, Dee N, Reding M, Ronellenfitch K, Mufti S, Sunkin SM, Smith KA, Esposito L, Waters J, Thyagarajan B, Yao S, Lein ES, Zeng H, Levi BP, Ngai J, Ting JT, Tasic B. Cell. 2025 May 16:S0092-8674(25)00513-6. doi: 10.1016/j.cell.2025.05.002. PubMed 40403729.
Backbone
  Vector backbone: pAAV2
  Vector type: AAV
Growth in bacteria
  Bacterial resistance: Ampicillin, 50 μg/mL
  Growth temperature: 30°C
  Growth strain: Stbl3
  Copy number: High Copy
Gene/Insert
  Gene/Insert name: SYFP2
  Species: Synthetic
  Promoter: minBG
  Cloning method: Gibson Cloning
Terms and licenses: Academic/Nonprofit Terms; Industry Terms: Not Available to Industry
How to cite: AiP12252 - pAAV-AiE0457m-minBG-SYFP2-WPRE3-BGHpA (Alias: CN2252) was a gift from Allen Institute for Brain Science & Boaz Levi (Addgene plasmid # 230106 ; http://n2t.net/addgene:230106 ; RRID:Addgene_230106)
